Addgene plasmid #210539: pGGC-LexACasPea
Purpose: Cloning estradiol-inducible expression cassette containi LexA XVE binding sequence followed by SpCas9 CDS and PEA3AT as GreenGate module C
Depositing lab: Ortrun Mittelsten Scheid. Depositing organization: Gregor Mendel Institute of Molecular Plant Biology. Publication: A versatile CRISPR-based system for lineage tracing in living plants. Dona M, Bradamante G, Bogojevic Z, Gutzat R, Streubel S, Mosiolek M, Dolan L, Mittelsten Scheid O. Plant J. 2023 Jul 5. doi: 10.1111/tpj.16378. PubMed 37403571.
Backbone
  Vector backbone: pJet 1.3
  Backbone manufacturer: Thermo Scientific
  Vector type: Synthetic Biology
Growth in bacteria
  Bacterial resistance: Ampicillin, 100 μg/mL
  Growth temperature: 37°C
  Growth strain: DH5alpha
  Copy number: High Copy
Gene/Insert
  Gene/Insert name: LexA::SpCas9::PEA3AT
  Species: Synthetic
  Cloning method: Unknown
Terms and licenses: Academic/Nonprofit Terms; Industry Terms: Not Available to Industry
How to cite: pGGC-LexACasPea was a gift from Ortrun Mittelsten Scheid (Addgene plasmid # 210539 ; http://n2t.net/addgene:210539 ; RRID:Addgene_210539)
