[The description below was written by a language model from this plasmid's Addgene catalogue record and pLannotate feature annotations shown in this document.]
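Description:
pGGC-LexACasPea is an 8,042 nt synthetic-biology entry plasmid built in the pJet 1.3 cloning backbone and designed as a module C part for the GreenGate modular assembly system used to build plant expression constructs. It is maintained in E. coli as a high-copy plasmid through a ColE1/pUC-type origin and is selected with ampicillin via the β-lactamase gene and its native promoter. Backbone remnants typical of this positive-selection cloning vector are visible in the annotation: the eco47IR lethal gene appears as two separated fragments, consistent with its disruption by the insert, driven by a lac UV5 promoter with an adjacent CAP site, and a T7 promoter lies next to the insertion site.

The payload is a self-contained estradiol-inducible Cas9 cassette, recorded as LexA::SpCas9::PEA3AT. According to the stated purpose, the upstream region carries LexA operator sequences bound by the chimeric XVE transactivator, which activates transcription only in the presence of estradiol. The feature table does not annotate the operators themselves, instead marking short GAL1/GAL10 promoter fragments in this region, followed by a minimal CaMV 35S promoter that supplies the core promoter. This drives the Streptococcus pyogenes Cas9 coding sequence. Downstream, a fragment of the pea RBCS-3A gene corresponds to the PEA3AT terminator. XVE is not encoded on this plasmid and must be supplied from another module or construct. The associated work concerns a CRISPR-based lineage tracing system in living plants, where the module would permit chemically timed Cas9 expression. The cloning method is not recorded.
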