Features (pLannotate 1.2.2; 14 found; start..end, strand, type, name):
      1..19      +  promoter       T7 promoter: promoter for bacteriophage T7 RNA polymerase
    168..196     -  promoter       GAL1 promoter (fragment): S. cerevisiae GAL1; inducible promoter, regulated by Gal4
    360..419     -  promoter       GAL10 promoter (fragment): S. cerevisiae GAL10; inducible promoter, regulated by Gal4
    438..484     +  promoter       minimal CaMV 35S promoter: minimal 35S promoter from cauliflower mosaic virus
    506..4609    +  CDS            cas9: CAS9_STRP1 - Also known as csn1 From Streptococcus pyogenes serotype M1.
   4661..4741    +  CDS            RBCS.3A (fragment): RBS3_PEA - Experimental evidence at protein level: Swiss-Prot protein existence level 1. RuBisCO catalyzes two reactions: the carboxylation of D- ribulose 1,5-bisphosphate, the primary event in carbon dioxide fixation, as well as the oxidative fragmentation of the pentose substrate. Both reactions occur simultaneously and in competition at the same active site. Although the small subunit is not catalytic it is essential for maximal activity (Probable). Binds to abscisic acid (ABA); only half of the possible binding sites are occupied in the crystal; and there are indications this is a low affi
   5134..5517    -  CDS            eco47IR (fragment): T2E7_ECOLX - Protein predicted: Swiss-Prot protein existence level 4. Recognizes the double-stranded sequence GGWCC and cleaves after G-1. From Escherichia coli.
   5570..5600    -  promoter       lac UV5 promoter: E. coli lac promoter with an "up" mutation
   5615..5636    -  protein_bind   CAP binding site: CAP binding activates transcription in the presence of cAMP. E. coli catabolite activator protein
   5661..5744    -  CDS            lacI (fragment): lac repressor; lacI; The lac repressor binds to the lac operator to inhibit transcription in E. coli. This inhibition can be relieved by adding lactose or isopropyl-β-D-thiogalactopyranoside (IPTG).
   5927..6515    -  rep_origin     ori: high-copy-number ColE1/pMB1/pBR322/pUC origin of replication
   6686..7546    -  CDS            AmpR: β-lactamase; bla; confers resistance to ampicillin, carbenicillin, and related antibiotics
   7547..7651    -  promoter       AmpR promoter: bla
   7757..8041    -  CDS            eco47IR (fragment): T2E7_ECOLX - Protein predicted: Swiss-Prot protein existence level 4. Recognizes the double-stranded sequence GGWCC and cleaves after G-1. From Escherichia coli.
>Addgene plasmid #210539 | pGGC-LexACasPea | addgene full sequence | sequence record 426190 | Addgene NGS Result
TAATACGACTCACTATAGGGAGAGCGGCCGCCAGATCTTCCGGATGGCTCGAGTTTTTCAGCAAGATGGT
GGTGGTCTCCGGCTCCTAGCAAAGTCGACGAATTCTCCCGGGTGGATCCAAGGCCTTCTAGAAAAACGAA
TTCCATGCCAGCTTGGGCTGCAGGTCGAGGCTAAAAAACTAATCGCATTATCATCCCCTCGACGTACTGT
ACATATAACCACTGGTTTTATATACAGCAGTACTGTACATATAACCACTGGTTTTATATACAGCAGTCGA
CGTACTGTACATATAACCACTGGTTTTATATACAGCAGTACTGTACATATAACCACTGGTTTTATATACA
GCAGTCGAGGTAAGATTAGATATGGATATGTATATGGATATGTATATGGTGGTAATGCCATGTAATATGC
TCGACTCTAGGATCTTCGCAAGACCCTTCCTCTATATAAGGAAGTTCATTTCATTTGGAGAGGACACGCT
GAAGCTAGTCGCTGCATGGATAAGAAGTACTCTATCGGACTCGATATCGGAACTAACTCTGTGGGATGGG
CTGTGATCACCGATGAGTACAAGGTGCCATCTAAGAAGTTCAAGGTTCTCGGAAACACCGATAGGCACTC
TATCAAGAAAAACCTTATCGGTGCTCTCCTCTTCGATTCTGGTGAAACTGCTGAGGCTACCAGACTCAAG
AGAACCGCTAGAAGAAGGTACACCAGAAGAAAGAACAGGATCTGCTACCTCCAAGAGATCTTCTCTAACG
AGATGGCTAAAGTGGATGATTCATTCTTCCACAGGCTCGAAGAGTCATTCCTCGTGGAAGAAGATAAGAA
GCACGAGAGGCACCCTATCTTCGGAAACATCGTTGATGAGGTGGCATACCACGAGAAGTACCCTACTATC
TACCACCTCAGAAAGAAGCTCGTTGATTCTACTGATAAGGCTGATCTCAGGCTCATCTACCTCGCTCTCG
CTCACATGATCAAGTTCAGAGGACACTTCCTCATCGAGGGTGATCTCAACCCTGATAACTCTGATGTGGA
TAAGTTGTTCATCCAGCTCGTGCAGACCTACAACCAGCTTTTCGAAGAGAACCCTATCAACGCTTCAGGT
GTGGATGCTAAGGCTATCCTCTCTGCTAGGCTCTCTAAGTCAAGAAGGCTTGAGAACCTCATTGCTCAGC
TCCCTGGTGAGAAGAAGAACGGACTTTTCGGAAACTTGATCGCTCTCTCTCTCGGACTCACCCCTAACTT
CAAGTCTAACTTCGATCTCGCTGAGGATGCAAAGCTCCAGCTCTCAAAGGATACCTACGATGATGATCTC
GATAACCTCCTCGCTCAGATCGGAGATCAGTACGCTGATTTGTTCCTCGCTGCTAAGAACCTCTCTGATG
CTATCCTCCTCAGTGATATCCTCAGAGTGAACACCGAGATCACCAAGGCTCCACTCTCAGCTTCTATGAT
CAAGAGATACGATGAGCACCACCAGGATCTCACACTTCTCAAGGCTCTTGTTAGACAGCAGCTCCCAGAG
AAGTACAAAGAGATTTTCTTCGATCAGTCTAAGAACGGATACGCTGGTTACATCGATGGTGGTGCATCTC
AAGAAGAGTTCTACAAGTTCATCAAGCCTATCCTCGAGAAGATGGATGGAACCGAGGAACTCCTCGTGAA
GCTCAATAGAGAGGATCTTCTCAGAAAGCAGAGGACCTTCGATAACGGATCTATCCCTCATCAGATCCAC
CTCGGAGAGTTGCACGCTATCCTTAGAAGGCAAGAGGATTTCTACCCATTCCTCAAGGATAACAGGGAAA
AGATTGAGAAGATTCTCACCTTCAGAATCCCTTACTACGTGGGACCTCTCGCTAGAGGAAACTCAAGATT
CGCTTGGATGACCAGAAAGTCTGAGGAAACCATCACCCCTTGGAACTTCGAAGAGGTGGTGGATAAGGGT
GCTAGTGCTCAGTCTTTCATCGAGAGGATGACCAACTTCGATAAGAACCTTCCAAACGAGAAGGTGCTCC
CTAAGCACTCTTTGCTCTACGAGTACTTCACCGTGTACAACGAGTTGACCAAGGTTAAGTACGTGACCGA
GGGAATGAGGAAGCCTGCTTTTTTGTCAGGTGAGCAAAAGAAGGCTATCGTTGATCTCTTGTTCAAGACC
AACAGAAAGGTGACCGTGAAGCAGCTCAAAGAGGATTACTTCAAGAAAATCGAGTGCTTCGATTCAGTTG
AGATTTCTGGTGTTGAGGATAGGTTCAACGCATCTCTCGGAACCTACCACGATCTCCTCAAGATCATTAA
GGATAAGGATTTCTTGGATAACGAGGAAAACGAGGATATCTTGGAGGATATCGTTCTTACCCTCACCCTC
TTTGAAGATAGAGAGATGATTGAAGAAAGGCTCAAGACCTACGCTCATCTCTTCGATGATAAGGTGATGA
AGCAGTTGAAGAGAAGAAGATACACTGGTTGGGGAAGGCTCTCAAGAAAGCTCATTAACGGAATCAGGGA
TAAGCAGTCTGGAAAGACAATCCTTGATTTCCTCAAGTCTGATGGATTCGCTAACAGAAACTTCATGCAG
CTCATCCACGATGATTCTCTCACCTTTAAAGAGGATATCCAGAAGGCTCAGGTTTCAGGACAGGGTGATA
GTCTCCATGAGCATATCGCTAACCTCGCTGGATCTCCTGCAATCAAGAAGGGAATCCTCCAGACTGTGAA
GGTTGTGGATGAGTTGGTGAAGGTGATGGGAAGGCATAAGCCTGAGAACATCGTGATCGAAATGGCTAGA
GAGAACCAGACCACTCAGAAGGGACAGAAGAACTCTAGGGAAAGGATGAAGAGGATCGAGGAAGGTATCA
AAGAGCTTGGATCTCAGATCCTCAAAGAGCACCCTGTTGAGAACACTCAGCTCCAGAATGAGAAGCTCTA
CCTCTACTACCTCCAGAACGGAAGGGATATGTATGTGGATCAAGAGTTGGATATCAACAGGCTCTCTGAT
TACGATGTTGATCATATCGTGCCACAGTCATTCTTGAAGGATGATTCTATCGATAACAAGGTGCTCACCA
GGTCTGATAAGAACAGGGGTAAGAGTGATAACGTGCCAAGTGAAGAGGTTGTGAAGAAAATGAAGAACTA
TTGGAGGCAGCTCCTCAACGCTAAGCTCATCACTCAGAGAAAGTTCGATAACTTGACTAAGGCTGAGAGG
GGAGGACTCTCTGAATTGGATAAGGCAGGATTCATCAAGAGGCAGCTTGTGGAAACCAGGCAGATCACTA
AGCACGTTGCACAGATCCTCGATTCTAGGATGAACACCAAGTACGATGAGAACGATAAGTTGATCAGGGA
AGTGAAGGTTATCACCCTCAAGTCAAAGCTCGTGTCTGATTTCAGAAAGGATTTCCAATTCTACAAGGTG
AGGGAAATCAACAACTACCACCACGCTCACGATGCTTACCTTAACGCTGTTGTTGGAACCGCTCTCATCA
AGAAGTATCCTAAGCTCGAGTCAGAGTTCGTGTACGGTGATTACAAGGTGTACGATGTGAGGAAGATGAT
CGCTAAGTCTGAGCAAGAGATCGGAAAGGCTACCGCTAAGTATTTCTTCTACTCTAACATCATGAATTTC
TTCAAGACCGAGATTACCCTCGCTAACGGTGAGATCAGAAAGAGGCCACTCATCGAGACAAACGGTGAAA
CAGGTGAGATCGTGTGGGATAAGGGAAGGGATTTCGCTACCGTTAGAAAGGTGCTCTCTATGCCACAGGT
GAACATCGTTAAGAAAACCGAGGTGCAGACCGGTGGATTCTCTAAAGAGTCTATCCTCCCTAAGAGGAAC
TCTGATAAGCTCATTGCTAGGAAGAAGGATTGGGACCCTAAGAAATACGGTGGTTTCGATTCTCCTACCG
TGGCTTACTCTGTTCTCGTTGTGGCTAAGGTTGAGAAGGGAAAGAGTAAGAAGCTCAAGTCTGTTAAGGA
ACTTCTCGGAATCACTATCATGGAAAGGTCATCTTTCGAGAAGAACCCAATCGATTTCCTCGAGGCTAAG
GGATACAAAGAGGTTAAGAAGGATCTCATCATCAAGCTCCCAAAGTACTCACTCTTCGAACTCGAGAACG
GTAGAAAGAGGATGCTCGCTTCTGCTGGTGAGCTTCAAAAGGGAAACGAGCTTGCTCTCCCATCTAAGTA
CGTTAACTTTCTTTACCTCGCTTCTCACTACGAGAAGTTGAAGGGATCTCCAGAAGATAACGAGCAGAAG
CAACTTTTCGTTGAGCAGCACAAGCACTACTTGGATGAGATCATCGAGCAGATCTCTGAGTTCTCTAAAA
GGGTGATCCTCGCTGATGCAAACCTCGATAAGGTGTTGTCTGCTTACAACAAGCACAGAGATAAGCCTAT
CAGGGAACAGGCAGAGAACATCATCCATCTCTTCACCCTTACCAACCTCGGTGCTCCTGCTGCTTTCAAG
TACTTCGATACAACCATCGATAGGAAGAGATACACCTCTACCAAAGAAGTGCTCGATGCTACCCTCATCC
ATCAGTCTATCACTGGACTCTACGAGACTAGGATCGATCTCTCACAGCTCGGTGGTGATTCAAGGGCTGA
TCCTAAGAAGAAGAGGAAGGTTTGAGACGCAGGCCTCCCAGCTTTCGTCCGTATCATCGGTTTCGACAAC
GTTCGTCAAGTTCAATGCATCAGTTTCATTGCCCACACACCAGAATCCTACTAAGTTTGAGTATTATGGC
ATTGGAAAAGCTGTTTTCTTCTATCATTTGTTCTGCTTGTAATTTACTGTGTTCTTTCAGTTTTTGTTTT
CGGACATCAAAATGCAAATGGATGGATAAGAGTTAATAAATGATATGGTCCTTTTGTTCATTCTCAAATT
ATTATTATCTGTTGTTTTTACTTTAATGGGTTGAATTTAAGTAAGAAAGGAACTAACAGTGTGATATTAA
GGTGCAATGTTAGACATATAAAACAGTCTTTCACCTCTCTTTGGTTATGTCTTGAATTGGTTTGTTTCTT
CACTTATCTGTGTAATCAAGTTTACTATGAGTCTATGATCAAGTAATTATGCAATCAAGTTAAGTACAGT
ATAGGCTTTCAGCGAGACCGGTGGTATCTTTCTAGAAGATCTCCTACAATATTCTCAGCTGCCATGGAAA
ATCGATGTTCTTCTTTTATTCTCTCAAGATTTTCAGGCTGTATATTAAAACTTATATTAAGAACTATGCT
AACCACCTCATCAGGAACCGTTGTAGGTGGCGTGGGTTTTCTTGGCAATCGACTCTCATGAAAACTACGA
GCTAAATATTCAATATGTTCCTCTTGACCAACTTTATTCTGCATTTTTTTTGAACGAGGTTTAGAGCAAG
CTTCAGGAAACTGAGACAGGAATTTTATTAAAAATTTAAATTTTGAAGAAAGTTCAGGGTTAATAGCATC
CATTTTTTGCTTTGCAAGTTCCTCAGCATTCTTAACAAAAGACGTCTCTTTTGACATGTTTAAAGTTTAA
ACCTCCTGTGTGAAATTATTATCCGCTCATAATTCCACACATTATACGAGCCGGAAGCATAAAGTGTAAA
GCCTGGGGTGCCTAATGAGTGAGCTAACTCACATTAATTGCGTTGCGCTCACTGCCAATTGCTTTCCAGT
CGGGAAACCTGTCGTGCCAGCTGCATTAATGAATCGGCCAACGCGCGGGGAGAGGCGGTTTGCGTATTGG
GCGCTCTTCCGCTTCCTCGCTCACTGACTCGCTGCGCTCGGTCGTTCGGCTGCGGCGAGCGGTATCAGCT
CACTCAAAGGCGGTAATACGGTTATCCACAGAATCAGGGGATAACGCAGGAAAGAACATGTGAGCAAAAG
GCCAGCAAAAGGCCAGGAACCGTAAAAAGGCCGCGTTGCTGGCGTTTTTCCATAGGCTCCGCCCCCCTGA
CGAGCATCACAAAAATCGACGCTCAAGTCAGAGGTGGCGAAACCCGACAGGACTATAAAGATACCAGGCG
TTTCCCCCTGGAAGCTCCCTCGTGCGCTCTCCTGTTCCGACCCTGCCGCTTACCGGATACCTGTCCGCCT
TTCTCCCTTCGGGAAGCGTGGCGCTTTCTCATAGCTCACGCTGTAGGTATCTCAGTTCGGTGTAGGTCGT
TCGCTCCAAGCTGGGCTGTGTGCACGAACCCCCCGTTCAGCCCGACCGCTGCGCCTTATCCGGTAACTAT
CGTCTTGAGTCCAACCCGGTAAGACACGACTTATCGCCACTGGCAGCAGCCACTGGTAACAGGATTAGCA
GAGCGAGGTATGTAGGCGGTGCTACAGAGTTCTTGAAGTGGTGGCCTAACTACGGCTACACTAGAAGAAC
AGTATTTGGTATCTGCGCTCTGCTGAAGCCAGTTACCTTCGGAAAAAGAGTTGGTAGCTCTTGATCCGGC
AAACAAACCACCGCTGGTAGCGGTGGTTTTTTTGTTTGCAAGCAGCAGATTACGCGCAGAAAAAAAGGAT
CTCAAGAAGATCCTTTGATCTTTTCTACGGGGTCTGACGCTCAGTGGAACGAAAACTCACGTTAAGGGAT
TTTGGTCATGAGATTATCAAAAAGGATCTTCACCTAGATCCTTTTAAATTAAAAATGAAGTTTTAAATCA
ATCTAAAGTATATATGAGTAAACTTGGTCTGACAGTTACCAATGCTTAATCAGTGAGGCACCTATCTCAG
CGATCTGTCTATTTCGTTCATCCATAGTTGCCTGACTCCCCGTCGTGTAGATAACTACGATACGGGAGGG
CTTACCATCTGGCCCCAGTGCTGCAATGATACCGCGAGACCCACGCTCACCGGCTCCAGATTTATCAGCA
ATAAACCAGCCAGCCGGAAGGGCCGAGCGCAGAAGTGGTCCTGCAACTTTATCCGCCTCCATCCAGTCTA
TTAATTGTTGCCGGGAAGCTAGAGTAAGTAGTTCGCCAGTTAATAGTTTGCGCAACGTTGTTGCCATTGC
TACAGGCATCGTGGTGTCACGCTCGTCGTTTGGTATGGCTTCATTCAGCTCCGGTTCCCAACGATCAAGG
CGAGTTACATGATCCCCCATGTTGTGCAAAAAAGCGGTTAGCTCCTTCGGTCCTCCGATCGTTGTCAGAA
GTAAGTTGGCCGCAGTGTTATCACTCATGGTTATGGCAGCACTGCATAATTCTCTTACTGTCATGCCATC
CGTAAGATGCTTTTCTGTGACTGGTGAGTACTCAACCAAGTCATTCTGAGAATAGTGTATGCGGCGACCG
AGTTGCTCTTGCCCGGCGTCAATACGGGATAATACCGCGCCACATAGCAGAACTTTAAAAGTGCTCATCA
TTGGAAAACGTTCTTCGGGGCGAAAACTCTCAAGGATCTTACCGCTGTTGAGATCCAGTTCGATGTAACC
CACTCGTGCACCCAACTGATCTTCAGCATCTTTTACTTTCACCAGCGTTTCTGGGTGAGCAAAAACAGGA
AGGCAAAATGCCGCAAAAAAGGGAATAAGGGCGACACGGAAATGTTGAATACTCATACTCTTCCTTTTTC
AATATTATTGAAGCATTTATCAGGGTTATTGTCTCATGAGCGGATACATATTTGAATGTATTTAGAAAAA
TAAACAAATAGGGGTTCCGCGCACATTTCCCCGAAAAGTGCCACCTGACGTCTAAGAAACCATTATTATC
ATGACATTAACCTATAAAAATAGGCGTATCACGAGGCCGCCCCTGCAGCCGAATTATATTATTTTTGCCA
AATAATTTTTAACAAAAGCTCTGAAGTCTTCTTCATTTAAATTCTTAGATGATACTTCATCTGGAAAATT
GTCCCAATTAGTAGCATCACGCTGTGAGTAAGTTCTAAACCATTTTTTTATTGTTGTATTATCTCTAATC
TTACTACTCGATGAGTTTTCGGTATTATCTCTATTTTTAACTTGGAGCAGGTTCCATTCATTGTTTTTTT
CATCATAGTGAATAAAATCAACTGCTTTAACACTTGTGCCTGAACACCATATCCATCCGGCG
