>Addgene plasmid #210539 | pGGC-LexACasPea | depositor partial sequence | sequence record 410330 | pGGC-LexACasPea sequence 5068 bps
GGTGGTGGTCTCCGGCTCCTAGCAAAGTCGACGAATTCTCCCGGGTGGATCCAAGGCCTTCTAGAAAAAC
GAATTCCATGCCAGCTTGGGCTGCAGGTCGAGGCTAAAAAACTAATCGCATTATCATCCCCTCGACGTAC
TGTACATATAACCACTGGTTTTATATACAGCAGTACTGTACATATAACCACTGGTTTTATATACAGCAGT
CGACGTACTGTACATATAACCACTGGTTTTATATACAGCAGTACTGTACATATAACCACTGGTTTTATAT
ACAGCAGTCGAGGTAAGATTAGATATGGATATGTATATGGATATGTATATGGTGGTAATGCCATGTAATA
TGCTCGACTCTAGGATCTTCGCAAGACCCTTCCTCTATATAAGGAAGTTCATTTCATTTGGAGAGGACAC
GCTGAAGCTAGTCGCTGCATGGATAAGAAGTACTCTATCGGACTCGATATCGGAACTAACTCTGTGGGAT
GGGCTGTGATCACCGATGAGTACAAGGTGCCATCTAAGAAGTTCAAGGTTCTCGGAAACACCGATAGGCA
CTCTATCAAGAAAAACCTTATCGGTGCTCTCCTCTTCGATTCTGGTGAAACTGCTGAGGCTACCAGACTC
AAGAGAACCGCTAGAAGAAGGTACACCAGAAGAAAGAACAGGATCTGCTACCTCCAAGAGATCTTCTCTA
ACGAGATGGCTAAAGTGGATGATTCATTCTTCCACAGGCTCGAAGAGTCATTCCTCGTGGAAGAAGATAA
GAAGCACGAGAGGCACCCTATCTTCGGAAACATCGTTGATGAGGTGGCATACCACGAGAAGTACCCTACT
ATCTACCACCTCAGAAAGAAGCTCGTTGATTCTACTGATAAGGCTGATCTCAGGCTCATCTACCTCGCTC
TCGCTCACATGATCAAGTTCAGAGGACACTTCCTCATCGAGGGTGATCTCAACCCTGATAACTCTGATGT
GGATAAGTTGTTCATCCAGCTCGTGCAGACCTACAACCAGCTTTTCGAAGAGAACCCTATCAACGCTTCA
GGTGTGGATGCTAAGGCTATCCTCTCTGCTAGGCTCTCTAAGTCAAGAAGGCTTGAGAACCTCATTGCTC
AGCTCCCTGGTGAGAAGAAGAACGGACTTTTCGGAAACTTGATCGCTCTCTCTCTCGGACTCACCCCTAA
CTTCAAGTCTAACTTCGATCTCGCTGAGGATGCAAAGCTCCAGCTCTCAAAGGATACCTACGATGATGAT
CTCGATAACCTCCTCGCTCAGATCGGAGATCAGTACGCTGATTTGTTCCTCGCTGCTAAGAACCTCTCTG
ATGCTATCCTCCTCAGTGATATCCTCAGAGTGAACACCGAGATCACCAAGGCTCCACTCTCAGCTTCTAT
GATCAAGAGATACGATGAGCACCACCAGGATCTCACACTTCTCAAGGCTCTTGTTAGACAGCAGCTCCCA
GAGAAGTACAAAGAGATTTTCTTCGATCAGTCTAAGAACGGATACGCTGGTTACATCGATGGTGGTGCAT
CTCAAGAAGAGTTCTACAAGTTCATCAAGCCTATCCTCGAGAAGATGGATGGAACCGAGGAACTCCTCGT
GAAGCTCAATAGAGAGGATCTTCTCAGAAAGCAGAGGACCTTCGATAACGGATCTATCCCTCATCAGATC
CACCTCGGAGAGTTGCACGCTATCCTTAGAAGGCAAGAGGATTTCTACCCATTCCTCAAGGATAACAGGG
AAAAGATTGAGAAGATTCTCACCTTCAGAATCCCTTACTACGTGGGACCTCTCGCTAGAGGAAACTCAAG
ATTCGCTTGGATGACCAGAAAGTCTGAGGAAACCATCACCCCTTGGAACTTCGAAGAGGTGGTGGATAAG
GGTGCTAGTGCTCAGTCTTTCATCGAGAGGATGACCAACTTCGATAAGAACCTTCCAAACGAGAAGGTGC
TCCCTAAGCACTCTTTGCTCTACGAGTACTTCACCGTGTACAACGAGTTGACCAAGGTTAAGTACGTGAC
CGAGGGAATGAGGAAGCCTGCTTTTTTGTCAGGTGAGCAAAAGAAGGCTATCGTTGATCTCTTGTTCAAG
ACCAACAGAAAGGTGACCGTGAAGCAGCTCAAAGAGGATTACTTCAAGAAAATCGAGTGCTTCGATTCAG
TTGAGATTTCTGGTGTTGAGGATAGGTTCAACGCATCTCTCGGAACCTACCACGATCTCCTCAAGATCAT
TAAGGATAAGGATTTCTTGGATAACGAGGAAAACGAGGATATCTTGGAGGATATCGTTCTTACCCTCACC
CTCTTTGAAGATAGAGAGATGATTGAAGAAAGGCTCAAGACCTACGCTCATCTCTTCGATGATAAGGTGA
TGAAGCAGTTGAAGAGAAGAAGATACACTGGTTGGGGAAGGCTCTCAAGAAAGCTCATTAACGGAATCAG
GGATAAGCAGTCTGGAAAGACAATCCTTGATTTCCTCAAGTCTGATGGATTCGCTAACAGAAACTTCATG
CAGCTCATCCACGATGATTCTCTCACCTTTAAAGAGGATATCCAGAAGGCTCAGGTTTCAGGACAGGGTG
ATAGTCTCCATGAGCATATCGCTAACCTCGCTGGATCTCCTGCAATCAAGAAGGGAATCCTCCAGACTGT
GAAGGTTGTGGATGAGTTGGTGAAGGTGATGGGAAGGCATAAGCCTGAGAACATCGTGATCGAAATGGCT
AGAGAGAACCAGACCACTCAGAAGGGACAGAAGAACTCTAGGGAAAGGATGAAGAGGATCGAGGAAGGTA
TCAAAGAGCTTGGATCTCAGATCCTCAAAGAGCACCCTGTTGAGAACACTCAGCTCCAGAATGAGAAGCT
CTACCTCTACTACCTCCAGAACGGAAGGGATATGTATGTGGATCAAGAGTTGGATATCAACAGGCTCTCT
GATTACGATGTTGATCATATCGTGCCACAGTCATTCTTGAAGGATGATTCTATCGATAACAAGGTGCTCA
CCAGGTCTGATAAGAACAGGGGTAAGAGTGATAACGTGCCAAGTGAAGAGGTTGTGAAGAAAATGAAGAA
CTATTGGAGGCAGCTCCTCAACGCTAAGCTCATCACTCAGAGAAAGTTCGATAACTTGACTAAGGCTGAG
AGGGGAGGACTCTCTGAATTGGATAAGGCAGGATTCATCAAGAGGCAGCTTGTGGAAACCAGGCAGATCA
CTAAGCACGTTGCACAGATCCTCGATTCTAGGATGAACACCAAGTACGATGAGAACGATAAGTTGATCAG
GGAAGTGAAGGTTATCACCCTCAAGTCAAAGCTCGTGTCTGATTTCAGAAAGGATTTCCAATTCTACAAG
GTGAGGGAAATCAACAACTACCACCACGCTCACGATGCTTACCTTAACGCTGTTGTTGGAACCGCTCTCA
TCAAGAAGTATCCTAAGCTCGAGTCAGAGTTCGTGTACGGTGATTACAAGGTGTACGATGTGAGGAAGAT
GATCGCTAAGTCTGAGCAAGAGATCGGAAAGGCTACCGCTAAGTATTTCTTCTACTCTAACATCATGAAT
TTCTTCAAGACCGAGATTACCCTCGCTAACGGTGAGATCAGAAAGAGGCCACTCATCGAGACAAACGGTG
AAACAGGTGAGATCGTGTGGGATAAGGGAAGGGATTTCGCTACCGTTAGAAAGGTGCTCTCTATGCCACA
GGTGAACATCGTTAAGAAAACCGAGGTGCAGACCGGTGGATTCTCTAAAGAGTCTATCCTCCCTAAGAGG
AACTCTGATAAGCTCATTGCTAGGAAGAAGGATTGGGACCCTAAGAAATACGGTGGTTTCGATTCTCCTA
CCGTGGCTTACTCTGTTCTCGTTGTGGCTAAGGTTGAGAAGGGAAAGAGTAAGAAGCTCAAGTCTGTTAA
GGAACTTCTCGGAATCACTATCATGGAAAGGTCATCTTTCGAGAAGAACCCAATCGATTTCCTCGAGGCT
AAGGGATACAAAGAGGTTAAGAAGGATCTCATCATCAAGCTCCCAAAGTACTCACTCTTCGAACTCGAGA
ACGGTAGAAAGAGGATGCTCGCTTCTGCTGGTGAGCTTCAAAAGGGAAACGAGCTTGCTCTCCCATCTAA
GTACGTTAACTTTCTTTACCTCGCTTCTCACTACGAGAAGTTGAAGGGATCTCCAGAAGATAACGAGCAG
AAGCAACTTTTCGTTGAGCAGCACAAGCACTACTTGGATGAGATCATCGAGCAGATCTCTGAGTTCTCTA
AAAGGGTGATCCTCGCTGATGCAAACCTCGATAAGGTGTTGTCTGCTTACAACAAGCACAGAGATAAGCC
TATCAGGGAACAGGCAGAGAACATCATCCATCTCTTCACCCTTACCAACCTCGGTGCTCCTGCTGCTTTC
AAGTACTTCGATACAACCATCGATAGGAAGAGATACACCTCTACCAAAGAAGTGCTCGATGCTACCCTCA
TCCATCAGTCTATCACTGGACTCTACGAGACTAGGATCGATCTCTCACAGCTCGGTGGTGATTCAAGGGC
TGATCCTAAGAAGAAGAGGAAGGTTTGAGACGCAGGCCTCCCAGCTTTCGTCCGTATCATCGGTTTCGAC
AACGTTCGTCAAGTTCAATGCATCAGTTTCATTGCCCACACACCAGAATCCTACTAAGTTTGAGTATTAT
GGCATTGGAAAAGCTGTTTTCTTCTATCATTTGTTCTGCTTGTAATTTACTGTGTTCTTTCAGTTTTTGT
TTTCGGACATCAAAATGCAAATGGATGGATAAGAGTTAATAAATGATATGGTCCTTTTGTTCATTCTCAA
ATTATTATTATCTGTTGTTTTTACTTTAATGGGTTGAATTTAAGTAAGAAAGGAACTAACAGTGTGATAT
TAAGGTGCAATGTTAGACATATAAAACAGTCTTTCACCTCTCTTTGGTTATGTCTTGAATTGGTTTGTTT
CTTCACTTATCTGTGTAATCAAGTTTACTATGAGTCTATGATCAAGTAATTATGCAATCAAGTTAAGTAC
AGTATAGGCTTTCAGCGAGACCGGTGGT
